>Addgene plasmid #221267 | pMSCV-TASL-NEMO | addgene full sequence | sequence record 438515 | Addgene NGS Result
AGATCTGCCACCATGGATTACAAAGACGATGATGACAAGATGTTGTCTGAAGGGTACTTGTCAGGATTGA
CTTATTGGAACGACATCCATTGGAACTGCGCTTCCTATAATGAGCCTGTAGCAGGTGATCAAGGGAAGGA
GACCTCATCCGTCGCAGCTTTGAGCTATAGTTCTGTCGACGAGACCCAGGTTCAAAGCCTCTATGTCTCT
TGTAAAAGTTCTGGCAAGTTTATATCTTCTGTCCACGCCCGAGCTTCTCAACACTCTCGGTCCCAGAGTC
GCACTGTCCTCCAGGCCAACAGCAATCCAGTCTTCGAAAGCCCAACACTGGCAGCAGTGGGTATCTGCAG
AGATGTGATCAGGGAAACCTATCTCGTACCTCCAAGTTGTAAAAGTATTTGCAAGAATTACAATGATCTT
CACATAGCAGGAGGGCAGGTAATGGCTATTAACAGTGTGATGGCCAACTTTCCTAGCGAGTCTTCCTTCG
AAGACGGACCCCTGCTCAAGAGTTCCGAAATCTCACTGTCAATGGAGGACAGCACCTCCACCCAGCTTAC
AGAACTTCCTCTCAAGCCAATCCAGAGATATTCATCCTACTGGCGAATTACCTCAATCAAAGAAAAGTCA
TCTCTTCAAATGCAGAAGCCAATCAGTAACGCAGTTCTGAACGAGTACTTGGAACAGAAAGTCGTAGAGC
TGTACAAGCAATATATCATGGACACTGTTTTCCATGACTCTTCACCAACTCAGATACTGGCATCTGAGTT
TATCATGACAAATGTGGATCAGATTTCTCTCCAAGTTAGCAAAGAAAAAAATCTGGATACTTCAAAAGTT
AAAGATATAGTGATTTCTCATCTCTTGCAACTCGTAAGTAGTGAAATAAGCACACCCAGCCTTCATATCT
CACAGTACAGCAATATAACTCCCGAACAGGGGACACCAGAGACATTGCAACGATGTCTGGAAGAAAATCA
GGAACTTAGAGATGCTATTCGCCAAAGCAACCAAATGCTGCGGGAGCGCTGTGAAGAGCTCCTGCACTTT
CAAGTCTCACAAAGGGAAGAAAAAGAGTTTCTGATGTGTAAATTCCAGGAAGCTCGAAAGTTGGTCGAAC
GGCTCTCACTGGAGAAGTGATAAGCGGCCGCGTTTAAACGTCGACGGTATCGATAAGCTTGATATCGAAT
TCCGCCCCCCCCCCTAACGTTACTGGCCGAAGCCGCTTGGAATAAGGCCGGTGTGCGTTTGTCTATATGT
TATTTTCCACCATATTGCCGTCTTTTGGCAATGTGAGGGCCCGGAAACCTGGCCCTGTCTTCTTGACGAG
CATTCCTAGGGGTCTTTCCCCTCTCGCCAAAGGAATGCAAGGTCTGTTGAATGTCGTGAAGGAAGCAGTT
CCTCTGGAAGCTTCTTGAAGACAAACAACGTCTGTAGCGACCCTTTGCAGGCAGCGGAACCCCCCACCTG
GCGACAGGTGCCTCTGCGGCCAAAAGCCACGTGTATAAGATACACCTGCAAAGGCGGCACAACCCCAGTG
CCACGTTGTGAGTTGGATAGTTGTGGAAAGAGTCAAATGGCTCTCCTCAAGCGTATTCAACAAGGGGCTG
AAGGATGCCCAGAAGGTACCCCATTGTATGGGATCTGATCTGGGGCCTCGGTGCACATGCTTTACATGTG
TTTAGTCGAGGTTAAAAAAACGTCTAGGCCCCCCGAACCACGGGGACGTGGTTTTCCTTTGAAAAACACG
ATGATAATATGGCCACAACCATGGTGAGCAAGGGCGAGGAGCTGTTCACCGGGGTGGTGCCCATCCTGGT
CGAGCTGGACGGCGACGTAAACGGCCACAAGTTCAGCGTGTCTGGCGAGGGCGAGGGCGATGCCACCTAC
GGCAAGCTGACCCTGAAGTTCATCTGCACCACCGGCAAGCTGCCCGTGCCCTGGCCCACCCTCGTGACCA
CCCTGACCTACGGCGTGCAGTGCTTCAGCCGCTACCCCGACCACATGAAGCAGCACGACTTCTTCAAGTC
CGCCATGCCCGAAGGCTACGTCCAGGAGCGCACCATCTTCTTCAAGGACGACGGCAACTACAAGACCCGC
GCCGAGGTGAAGTTCGAGGGCGACACCCTGGTGAACCGCATCGAGCTGAAGGGCATCGACTTCAAGGAGG
ACGGCAACATCCTGGGGCACAAGCTGGAGTACAACTACAACAGCCACAACGTCTATATCATGGCCGACAA
GCAGAAGAACGGCATCAAGGCGAACTTCAAGATCCGCCACAACATCGAGGACGGCAGCGTGCAGCTCGCC
GACCACTACCAGCAGAACACCCCCATCGGCGACGGCCCCGTGCTGCTGCCCGACAACCACTACCTGAGCA
CCCAGTCCGCCCTGAGCAAAGACCCCAACGAGAAGCGCGATCACATGGTCCTGCTGGAGTTCGTGACCGC
CGCCGGGATCACTCTCGGCATGGACGAGCTGTACAAGTAATGAATTAATTAAGAATTCGATAAAATAAAA
GATTTTATTTAGTCTCCAGAAAAAGGGGGGAATGAAAGACCCCACCTGTAGGTTTGGCAAGCTAGCTTAA
GTAACGCCATTTTGCAAGGCATGGAAAATACATAACTGAGAATAGAGAAGTTCAGATCAAGGTTAGGAAC
AGAGAGACAGCAGAATATGGGCCAAACAGGATATCTGTGGTAAGCAGTTCCTGCCCCGGCTCAGGGCCAA
GAACAGATGGTCCCCAGATGCGGTCCCGCCCTCAGCAGTTTCTAGAGAACCATCAGATGTTTCCAGGGTG
CCCCAAGGACCTGAAATGACCCTGTGCCTTATTTGAACTAACCAATCAGTTCGCTTCTCGCTTCTGTTCG
CGCGCTTCTGCTCCCCGAGCTCAATAAAAGAGCCCACAACCCCTCACTCGGCGCGCCAGTCCTCCGATAG
ACTGCGTCGCCCGGGTACCCGTGTATCCAATAAACCCTCTTGCAGTTGCATCCGACTTGTGGTCTCGCTG
TTCCTTGGGAGGGTCTCCTCTGAGTGATTGACTACCCGTCAGCGGGGGTCTTTCATGGGTAACAGTTTCT
TGAAGTTGGAGAACAACATTCTGAGGGTAGGAGTCGAATATTAAGTAATCCTGACTCAATTAGCCACTGT
TTTGAATCCACATACTCCAATACTCCTGAAATAGTTCATTATGGACAGCGCAGAAAGAGCTGGGGAGAAT
TGTGAAATTGTTATCCGCTCACAATTCCACACAACATACGAGCCGGAAGCATAAAGTGTAAAGCCTGGGG
TGCCTAATGAGTGAGCTAACTCACATTAATTGCGTTGCGCTCACTGCCCGCTTTCCAGTCGGGAAACCTG
TCGTGCCAGCTGCATTAATGAATCGGCCAACGCGCGGGGAGAGGCGGTTTGCGTATTGGGCGCTCTTCCG
CTTCCTCGCTCACTGACTCGCTGCGCTCGGTCGTTCGGCTGCGGCGAGCGGTATCAGCTCACTCAAAGGC
GGTAATACGGTTATCCACAGAATCAGGGGATAACGCAGGAAAGAACATGTGAGCAAAAGGCCAGCAAAAG
GCCAGGAACCGTAAAAAGGCCGCGTTGCTGGCGTTTTTCCATAGGCTCCGCCCCCCTGACGAGCATCACA
AAAATCGACGCTCAAGTCAGAGGTGGCGAAACCCGACAGGACTATAAAGATACCAGGCGTTTCCCCCTGG
AAGCTCCCTCGTGCGCTCTCCTGTTCCGACCCTGCCGCTTACCGGATACCTGTCCGCCTTTCTCCCTTCG
GGAAGCGTGGCGCTTTCTCATAGCTCACGCTGTAGGTATCTCAGTTCGGTGTAGGTCGTTCGCTCCAAGC
TGGGCTGTGTGCACGAACCCCCCGTTCAGCCCGACCGCTGCGCCTTATCCGGTAACTATCGTCTTGAGTC
CAACCCGGTAAGACACGACTTATCGCCACTGGCAGCAGCCACTGGTAACAGGATTAGCAGAGCGAGGTAT
GTAGGCGGTGCTACAGAGTTCTTGAAGTGGTGGCCTAACTACGGCTACACTAGAAGAACAGTATTTGGTA
TCTGCGCTCTGCTGAAGCCAGTTACCTTCGGAAAAAGAGTTGGTAGCTCTTGATCCGGCAAACAAACCAC
CGCTGGTAGCGGTGGTTTTTTTGTTTGCAAGCAGCAGATTACGCGCAGAAAAAAAGGATCTCAAGAAGAT
CCTTTGATCTTTTCTACGGGGTCTGACGCTCAGTGGAACGAAAACTCACGTTAAGGGATTTTGGTCATGA
GATTATCAAAAAGGATCTTCACCTAGATCCTTTTAAATTAAAAATGAAGTTTTAAATCAATCTAAAGTAT
ATATGAGTAAACTTGGTCTGACAGTTACCAATGCTTAATCAGTGAGGCACCTATCTCAGCGATCTGTCTA
TTTCGTTCATCCATAGTTGCCTGACTCCCCGTCGTGTAGATAACTACGATACGGGAGGGCTTACCATCTG
GCCCCAGTGCTGCAATGATACCGCGAGACCCACGCTCACCGGCTCCAGATTTATCAGCAATAAACCAGCC
AGCCGGAAGGGCCGAGCGCAGAAGTGGTCCTGCAACTTTATCCGCCTCCATCCAGTCTATTAATTGTTGC
CGGGAAGCTAGAGTAAGTAGTTCGCCAGTTAATAGTTTGCGCAACGTTGTTGCCATTGCTACAGGCATCG
TGGTGTCACGCTCGTCGTTTGGTATGGCTTCATTCAGCTCCGGTTCCCAACGATCAAGGCGAGTTACATG
ATCCCCCATGTTGTGCAAAAAAGCGGTTAGCTCCTTCGGTCCTCCGATCGTTGTCAGAAGTAAGTTGGCC
GCAGTGTTATCACTCATGGTTATGGCAGCACTGCATAATTCTCTTACTGTCATGCCATCCGTAAGATGCT
TTTCTGTGACTGGTGAGTACTCAACCAAGTCATTCTGAGAATAGTGTATGCGGCGACCGAGTTGCTCTTG
CCCGGCGTCAATACGGGATAATACCGCGCCACATAGCAGAACTTTAAAAGTGCTCATCATTGGAAAACGT
TCTTCGGGGCGAAAACTCTCAAGGATCTTACCGCTGTTGAGATCCAGTTCGATGTAACCCACTCGTGCAC
CCAACTGATCTTCAGCATCTTTTACTTTCACCAGCGTTTCTGGGTGAGCAAAAACAGGAAGGCAAAATGC
CGCAAAAAAGGGAATAAGGGCGACACGGAAATGTTGAATACTCATACTCTTCCTTTTTCAATATTATTGA
AGCATTTATCAGGGTTATTGTCTCATGAGCGGATACATATTTGAATGTATTTAGAAAAATAAACAAATAG
GGGTTCCGCGCACATTTCCCCGAAAAGTGCCACCTGACGTCTAAGAAACCATTATTATCATGACATTAAC
CTATAAAAATAGGCGTATCACGAGGCCCTTTCGTCTCGCGCGTTTCGGTGATGACGGTGAAAACCTCTGA
CACATGCAGCTCCCGGAGACGGTCACAGCTTGTCTGTAAGCGGATGCCGGGAGCAGACAAGCCCGTCAGG
GCGCGTCAGCGGGTGTTGGCGGGTGTCGGGGCTGGCTTAACTATGCGGCATCAGAGCAGATTGTACTGAG
AGTGCACCATATGCGGTGTGAAATACCGCACAGATGCGTAAGGAGAAAATACCGCATCAGGCGCCATTCG
CCATTCAGGCTGCGCAACTGTTGGGAAGGGCGATCGGTGCGGGCCTCTTCGCTATTACGCCAGCTGGCGA
AAGGGGGATGTGCTGCAAGGCGATTAAGTTGGGTAACGCCAGGGTTTTCCCAGTCACGACGTTGTAAAAC
GACGGCGCAAGGAATGGTGCATGCAAGGAGATGGCGCCCAACAGTCCCCCGGCCACGGGGCCTGCCACCA
TACCCACGCCGAAACAAGCGCTCATGAGCCCGAAGTGGCGAGCCCGATCTTCCCCATCGGTGATGTCGGC
GATATAGGCGCCAGCAACCGCACCTGTGGCGCCGGTGATGCCGGCCACGATGCGTCCGGCGTAGAGGCGA
TTAGTCCAATTTGTTAAAGACAGGATATCAGTGGTCCAGGCTCTAGTTTTGACTCAACAATATCACCAGC
TGAAGCCTATAGAGTACGAGCCATAGATAAAATAAAAGATTTTATTTAGTCTCCAGAAAAAGGGGGGAAT
GAAAGACCCCACCTGTAGGTTTGGCAAGCTAGCTTAAGTAACGCCATTTTGCAAGGCATGGAAAATACAT
AACTGAGAATAGAGAAGTTCAGATCAAGGTTAGGAACAGAGAGACAGCAGAATATGGGCCAAACAGGATA
TCTGTGGTAAGCAGTTCCTGCCCCGGCTCAGGGCCAAGAACAGATGGTCCCCAGATGCGGTCCCGCCCTC
AGCAGTTTCTAGAGAACCATCAGATGTTTCCAGGGTGCCCCAAGGACCTGAAATGACCCTGTGCCTTATT
TGAACTAACCAATCAGTTCGCTTCTCGCTTCTGTTCGCGCGCTTCTGCTCCCCGAGCTCAATAAAAGAGC
CCACAACCCCTCACTCGGCGCGCCAGTCCTCCGATAGACTGCGTCGCCCGGGTACCCGTATTCCCAATAA
AGCCTCTTGCTGTTTGCATCCGAATCGTGGACTCGCTGATCCTTGGGAGGGTCTCCTCAGATTGATTGAC
TGCCCACCTCGGGGGTCTTTCATTTGGAGGTTCCACCGAGATTTGGAGACCCCTGCCCAGGGACCACCGA
CCCCCCCGCCGGGAGGTAAGCTGGCCAGCGGTCGTTTCGTGTCTGTCTCTGTCTTTGTGCGTGTTTGTGC
CGGCATCTAATGTTTGCGCCTGCGTCTGTACTAGTTAGCTAACTAGCTCTGTATCTGGCGGACCCGTGGT
GGAACTGACGAGTTCTGAACACCCGGCCGCAACCCTGGGAGACGTCCCAGGGACTTTGGGGGCCGTTTTT
GTGGCCCGACCTGAGGAAGGGAGTCGATGTGGAATCCGACCCCGTCAGGATATGTGGTTCTGGTAGGAGA
CGAGAACCTAAAACAGTTCCCGCCTCCGTCTGAATTTTTGCTTTCGGTTTGGAACCGAAGCCGCGCGTCT
TGTCTGCTGCAGCGCTGCAGCATCGTTCTGTGTTGTCTCTGTCTGACTGTGTTTCTGTATTTGTCTGAAA
ATTAGGGCCAGACTGTTACCACTCCCTTAAGTTTGACCTTAGGTCACTGGAAAGATGTCGAGCGGATCGC
TCACAACCAGTCGGTAGATGTCAAGAAGAGACGTTGGGTTACCTTCTGCTCTGCAGAATGGCCAACCTTT
AACGTCGGATGGCCGCGAGACGGCACCTTTAACCGAGACCTCATCACCCAGGTTAAGATCAAGGTCTTTT
CACCTGGCCCGCATGGACACCCAGACCAGGTCCCCTACATCGTGACCTGGGAAGCCTTGGCTTTTGACCC
CCCTCCCTGGGTCAAGCCCTTTGTACACCCTAAGCCTCCGCCTCCTCTTCCTCCATCCGCCCCGTCTCTC
CCCCTTGAACCTCCTCGTTCGACCCCGCCTCGATCCTCCCTTTATCCAGCCCTCACTCCTTCTCTAGGCG
CCGGAATT
Features (pLannotate 1.2.2; 21 found; start..end, strand, type, name):
     40..933     +  CDS            Tasl: TASL_MOUSE - Experimental evidence at transcript level: Swiss-Prot protein existence level 2. Innate immune adapter that mediates the recruitment and activation of IRF5 downstream of endolysosomal toll-like receptors TLR7, TLR8 and TLR9. Following recruitment to endolysosome by SLC15A4 downstream of TLR7, TLR8 and TLR9, specifically recruits IRF5 transcription factor via its pLxIS motif, leading to IRF5 activation and subsequent expression of type I interferons. Plays a role in the regulation of endolysosomal pH in immune cells such as B-cells, dendritic cells and monocytes. From Mus musculus
    934..1137    +  CDS            Ikbkg (fragment): NEMO_MOUSE - Also known as Nemo. Experimental evidence at protein level: Swiss-Prot protein existence level 1. Regulatory subunit of the IKK core complex which phosphorylates inhibitors of NF-kappa-B thus leading to the dissociation of the inhibitor/NF-kappa-B complex and ultimately the degradation of the inhibitor (PubMed:9927690). Its binding to scaffolding polyubiquitin plays a key role in IKK activation by multiple signaling receptor pathways. Can recognize and bind both 'Lys- 63'-linked and linear polyubiquitin upon cell stimulation, with a much highr affinity for linear polyubiquitin. Co
   1160..1193    -  misc_feature   MCS (fragment): pBluescript multiple cloning site
   1295..1757    +  misc_feature   IRES: internal ribosome entry site (IRES) of the encephalomyocarditis virus (EMCV)
   1771..2490    +  CDS            EGFP: the original enhanced GFP (Yang et al., 1996) mammalian codon-optimized
   2552..3066    +  LTR            3' LTR: 3' long terminal repeat from murine embryonic stem cell virus
   3228..3244    -  protein_bind   lac operator: The lac repressor binds to the lac operator to inhibit transcription in E. coli. This inhibition can be relieved by adding lactose or isopropyl-β-D-thiogalactopyranoside (IPTG). lac repressor encoded by lacI
   3252..3282    -  promoter       lac promoter: promoter for the E. coli lac operon
   3297..3318    -  protein_bind   CAP binding site: CAP binding activates transcription in the presence of cAMP. E. coli catabolite activator protein
   3331..3423    -  CDS            lacI (fragment): lac repressor; lacI; The lac repressor binds to the lac operator to inhibit transcription in E. coli. This inhibition can be relieved by adding lactose or isopropyl-β-D-thiogalactopyranoside (IPTG).
   3606..4194    -  rep_origin     ori: high-copy-number ColE1/pMB1/pBR322/pUC origin of replication
   4365..5225    -  CDS            AmpR: β-lactamase; bla; confers resistance to ampicillin, carbenicillin, and related antibiotics
   5226..5330    -  promoter       AmpR promoter: bla
   5425..5460    +  CDS            rop (fragment): Rop protein, which maintains plasmids at low copy number; rop
   5562..5661    +  misc_feature   bom (fragment): basis of mobility region from pBR322
   5667..5816    -  CDS            lacZα (fragment): LacZα fragment of β-galactosidase; lacZ fragment
   5816..6017    -  CDS            TcR (fragment): tetracycline efflux protein; tet; confers resistance to tetracycline
   6018..6116    +  CDS            env (fragment): murine leukemia virus gPr80 envelope polyprotein precursor; env; proteolytically cleaved into gp70SU and p15TM subunits
   6158..6674    +  LTR            5' LTR: 5' long terminal repeat from murine embryonic stem cell virus
   6738..7079    +  misc_feature   MESV Ψ: packaging signal of murine embryonic stem cell virus
   7146..7562    +  CDS            gag (truncated): truncated Moloney murine leukemia virus (MMLV) gag gene lacking the start codon
