[The description below was written by a language model from this plasmid's Addgene catalogue record and pLannotate feature annotations shown in this document.]
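Description:
pMSCV-TASL-NEMO is a gammaretroviral transfer vector built on the pMSCV-IRES-GFP backbone for stable expression of a chimeric signalling adaptor in mammalian cells by retroviral transduction. In bacteria it is maintained through a high-copy ColE1/pUC-type origin and selected with ampicillin via the β-lactamase gene. The plasmid backbone also carries non-functional remnants of earlier cloning vectors, including fragments of lacI, lacZα, rop, bom and the tetracycline resistance gene, along with a lac promoter/operator region.

The viral portion is bounded by murine embryonic stem cell virus 5′ and 3′ LTRs. The 5′ LTR drives transcription of the genomic RNA, and the adjacent MESV Ψ packaging signal, extended by a truncated gag segment lacking its start codon, directs encapsidation when the plasmid is introduced into packaging cells that supply the viral proteins in trans. The insert, cloned between BglII and NotI, is a fusion of mouse TASL, the endolysosomal TLR7/8/9 adaptor that recruits IRF5 through its pLxIS motif, to a short fragment of mouse NEMO (Ikbkg) described as the IKK binding site. The catalogue lists an N-terminal 3xFLAG tag, although the feature table does not annotate it separately. Downstream, an EMCV IRES allows EGFP to be translated from the same LTR-driven transcript, so green fluorescence marks transduced cells and roughly reports expression of the fusion.

The stated purpose is expression of this TASL–NEMO chimera in mammalian cells. The design suggests a domain-grafting approach to test how attaching an IKK-recruiting module alters adaptor signalling, consistent with the associated study of pLxIS-containing domains in interferon and metabolic regulation.
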