Addgene plasmid #221267: pMSCV-TASL-NEMO
Purpose: Expression of TASL-NEMO IKK binding site in mammalian cells by retroviral transduction
Depositing lab: Jonathan Kagan. Depositing organization: Boston Children's Hospital. Publication: pLxIS-containing domains are biochemically flexible regulators of interferons and metabolism. Landau LM, Chaudhary N, Tien YC, Rogozinska M, Joshi S, Yao C, Crowley J, Hullahalli K, Campbell IW, Waldor MK, Haigis M, Kagan JC. Mol Cell. 2024 Jul 11;84(13):2436-2454.e10. doi: 10.1016/j.molcel.2024.05.030. Epub 2024 Jun 25. PubMed 38925114.
Backbone
  Vector backbone: pMSCV-IRES-GFP
  Vector type: Retroviral
Growth in bacteria
  Bacterial resistance: Ampicillin, 100 μg/mL
  Growth temperature: 37°C
  Growth strain: NEB Stable
  Copy number: High Copy
Gene/Insert
  Gene/Insert name: fusion of TASL with NEMO IKK binding site
  Species: M. musculus (mouse)
  Entrez Gene: Tasl (a.k.a. 5430427O19Rik); Ikbkg (a.k.a. 1110037D23Rik, IKK[g], NEMO)
  Tag / fusion protein: 3xFLAG (N terminal on insert)
  Cloning method: Restriction Enzyme; 5′ cloning site BglII (not destroyed); 3′ cloning site NotI (not destroyed)
Terms and licenses: Academic/Nonprofit Terms; Industry Terms: Not Available to Industry
How to cite: pMSCV-TASL-NEMO was a gift from Jonathan Kagan (Addgene plasmid # 221267 ; http://n2t.net/addgene:221267 ; RRID:Addgene_221267)
